Addgene plasmid #226484: POC1543
Purpose: pMOLC360_VR_I9 (Chloramphenicol R) containing the insert I9 to be assembled in POC1519 (pMOBK360_VM) using the site-selective methylation protection
Depositing lab: Christopher A. O'Callaghan. Depositing organization: University of Oxford. Publication: UniClo: scarless hierarchical DNA assembly without sequence constraint. Flores-Fernandez CN, Lin D, Robins K, O'Callaghan CA. Nucleic Acids Res. 2025 Jun 20;53(12):gkaf548. doi: 10.1093/nar/gkaf548. PubMed 40548934.
Backbone
  Vector backbone: pMXLC
  Backbone manufacturer: Self-made
  Backbone size w/o insert (bp): 1820
  Total vector size (bp): 2611
  Vector type: Bacterial Expression
Growth in bacteria
  Bacterial resistance: Chloramphenicol, 25 μg/mL
  Growth temperature: 37°C
  Growth strain: DH5alpha
  Copy number: Low Copy
Gene/Insert
  Gene/Insert name: DNA fragment flanked by BsaI sites (alt name: MICA gene fragment modified)
  Species: H. sapiens (human)
  Insert size (bp): 789
Terms and licenses: Academic/Nonprofit Terms; Industry Terms: Not Available to Industry
Depositor comments: The DH10B strain should be used for expression of this plasmid.
How to cite: POC1543 was a gift from Christopher A. O'Callaghan (Addgene plasmid # 226484 ; http://n2t.net/addgene:226484 ; RRID:Addgene_226484)
