[The description below was written by a language model from this plasmid's Addgene catalogue record and pLannotate feature annotations shown in this document.]
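Description:
POC1543 (also designated pMOLC360_VR_I9) is a small bacterial cloning plasmid of 2,611 bp that serves as a donor of one DNA part in the UniClo hierarchical assembly system. It is built on a self-made backbone, pMXLC, of about 1.8 kb. The annotated backbone is minimal: a cat promoter driving the chloramphenicol acetyltransferase gene for chloramphenicol selection, followed by a p15A origin of replication. This origin is consistent with the low copy number listed in the record and is compatible with ColE1-type plasmids. Short matches to an RSF origin and to the pBR322 bom region are also annotated, but these are only fragments and probably reflect sequence similarity near the origin rather than separate functional elements.

The payload is a 789 bp fragment called I9, described as a modified piece of the human MICA gene flanked by BsaI sites. The automated feature table does not annotate it, and it presumably lies in the unannotated region upstream of the cat promoter. BsaI is a type IIS enzyme that cuts outside its recognition site, so the fragment can be released with defined overhangs and joined scarlessly to its neighbours. According to the record, I9 is intended for assembly into the recipient vector POC1519 (pMOBK360_VM) using site-selective methylation protection. In this approach, selected restriction sites are masked by methylation so that only the intended sites are cut at a given assembly step.

Although the plasmid is catalogued as a bacterial expression vector, the record lists no promoter or other expression elements for the insert. It functions as a part-carrying intermediate for demonstrating or performing this assembly method. The depositor notes a preference for the DH10B strain.
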