Features (pLannotate 1.2.2; 5 found; start..end, strand, type, name):
    998..1100    +  promoter       cat promoter: promoter of the E. coli cat gene encoding chloramphenicol acetyltransferase
   1101..1757    +  CDS            cat: CAT_ECOLX - Experimental evidence at protein level: Swiss-Prot protein existence level 1. This enzyme is an effector of chloramphenicol resistance in bacteria. From Escherichia coli. This protein is used as a marker in many commonly used cloning vectors, such as pACYC184.
   1786..2331    +  rep_origin     p15A ori: Plasmids containing the medium-copy-number p15A origin of replication can be propagated in E. coli cells that contain a second plasmid with the ColE1 origin.
   2419..2474    +  rep_origin     RSF ori (fragment): Plasmids containing the RSF 1030 origin of replication can be propagated in E. coli cells that contain additional plasmids with compatible origins.
   2573..2594    -  misc_feature   bom (fragment): basis of mobility region from pBR322
>Addgene plasmid #226484 | POC1543 | addgene full sequence | sequence record 463785 | Addgene NGS Result
CACTCTGTGGTGCAGTACCTCTCACGACTAGGTCTCAGAATGAGCTGTACTCTCAGCTACTCGAAGCTGG
TCCCTGCTTTAGGCTGCGCTCCCTTTCTGGGCCCCAGGTCCCGCCTTCTAAATCTCCCCAGGTCTCCAGC
CCACTGGAATTTTCTCTTCCAAGCGTGGCCCCGCCCTCTCCGCTCGTGATTGGCCCTAAGTTCCGGGCCC
CAGTTTCATTGGTCCTCCGCCACACTTCAGCCCTGCTTCCCCGTCACTTTTCAGTCCTCCTCGGGATCGC
GCATCACCTGCACTTTCTGGTCTCCTCCTGCTCTTTCTCTCCTCGCGTCTCCTCCGCTTCCTCTCACTTT
TCGGACAAACCAGTCCTTCTGAGGCCCATGGGTTCCCGGGCTGCCTCCGGGGCTGCTCCTGTGAATGGCA
TTCGAGTGCCCTTGTTCGAGCTCCTTATATGTTTCAGTTACTGATCCTTTGTCAGATGAATAGTTTGAAA
ATATTTTCTCCCATTCTTGGATGGTCTCTTCATTTTGTTTATTGTTTCCTTTGCTGTGCAGAAGCCTTTT
TACTTGATATGATCCCATTTATGCAATTTTACTTTGGTTACCTCCCTTGCCCCTGCACACCCAGTCCTTG
CACCTGGCCTACAAGTTTGCCATCTTCATTCCCCCTTCTTCTGTTCATCAGCCCCCTCCTCTATCCTCCC
ACCCTCACAGTTTTCTTTGTATATGAAATCCTCGTTCTTGTCCCTTTGCCCGTGTGCATTTCCTGCCCCA
GGAAGGTTGGGACAGCAGACCTGTGTGTTAAACATCAATGTGAAGTTACTTCCAGGTGAGACTGAGACCT
AGTCGTGAGAGGTACTGCACCACGAAGTGTGCGGCCGCCTTCAGCGGCCGCACGAATAAATACCTGTGAC
GGAAGATCACTTCGCAGAATAAATAAATCCTGGTGTCCCTGTTGATACCGGGAAGCCCTGGGCCAACTTT
TGGCGAAAATGAGACGTTGATCGGCACGTAAGAGGTTCCAACTTTCACCATAATGAAATAAGATCACTAC
CGGGCGTATTTTTTGAGTTATCGAGATTTTCAGGAGCTAAGGAAGCTAAAATGGAGAAAAAAATCACTGG
ATATACCACCGTTGATATATCCCAATGGCATCGTAAAGAACATTTTGAGGCATTTCAGTCAGTTGCTCAA
TGTACCTATAACCAGACCGTTCAGCTGGATATTACGGCCTTTTTAAAGACCGTAAAGAAAAATAAGCACA
AGTTTTATCCGGCCTTTATTCACATTCTTGCCCGCCTGATGAATGCTCATCCGGAGTTCCGTATGGCAAT
GAAAGACGGTGAGCTGGTGATATGGGATAGTGTTCACCCTTGTTACACCGTTTTCCATGAGCAAACTGAA
ACGTTTTCATCGCTCTGGAGTGAATACCACGACGATTTCCGGCAGTTTCTACACATATATTCGCAAGATG
TGGCGTGTTACGGTGAAAACCTGGCCTATTTCCCTAAAGGGTTTATTGAGAATATGTTTTTCGTCTCAGC
CAATCCCTGGGTGAGTTTCACCAGTTTTGATTTAAACGTGGCCAATATGGACAACTTCTTCGCCCCCGTT
TTCACCATGGGCAAATATTATACGCAAGGCGACAAGGTGCTGATGCCGCTGGCGATTCAGGTTCATCATG
CCGTTTGTGATGGCTTCCATGTCGGCAGAATGCTTAATGAATTACAACAGTACTGCGATGAGTGGCAGGG
CGGGGCGTAAGAGCCTGTTTAATAAGATGATCTTCTTGAGATCGTTTTGGTCTGCGCGTAATCTCTTGCT
CTGAAAACGAAAAAACCGCCTTGCAGGGCGGTTTTTCGAAGGTTCTCTGAGCTACCAACTCTTTGAACCG
AGGTAACTGGCTTGGAGGAGCGCAGTCACCAAAACTTGTCCTTTCAGTTTAGCCTTAACCGGCGCATGAC
TTCAAGACTAACTCCTCTAAATCAATTACCAGTGGCTGCTGCCAGTGGTGCTTTTGCATGTCTTTCCGGG
TTGGACTCAAGACGATAGTTACCGGATAAGGCGCAGCGGTCGGACTGAACGGGGGGTTCGTGCATACAGT
CCAGCTTGGAGCGAACTGCCTACCCGGAACTGAGTGTCAGGCGTGGAATGAGACAAACGCGGCCATAACA
GCGGAATGACACCGGTAAACCGAAAGGCAGGAACAGGAGAGCGCACGAGGGAGCCGCCAGGGGGAAACGC
CTGGTATCTTTATAGTCCTGTCGGGTTTCGCCACCACTGATTTGAGCGTCAGATTTCGTGATGCTTGTCA
GGGGGGCGGAGCCTATGGAAAAACGGCTTTGCCGCGGCCCTCTCACTTCCCTGTTAAGTATCTTCCTGGC
ATCTTCCAGGAAATCTCCGCCCCGTTCGTAAGCCATTTCCGCTCGCCGCAGTCGAACGACCGAGCGTAGC
GAGTCAGTGAGCGAGGAAGCGGAATATATCCTGTATCACATATTCTGCTGACGCACCGGTGCAGCCTTTT
TTCTCCTGCCACATGAAGCACTTCACTGACACCCTCATCAGTGCCAACATAGTAAGCCAGTATACACTCC
GCTAGCGCGCAAGCGGCCGCA
